Addgene plasmid #101259: 5VBB (RPUSD1)
Purpose: Bacterial expression for structure determination; may not be full ORF
Depositing lab: Cheryl Arrowsmith. Depositing organization: University of Toronto.
Backbone
  Vector backbone: pET28-MHL
  Backbone manufacturer: SGC (Addgene Plasmid #26096)
  Vector type: Bacterial Expression
Growth in bacteria
  Bacterial resistance: Kanamycin, 50 μg/mL
  Growth temperature: 37°C
  Growth strain: DH5alpha
  Copy number: Unknown
Gene/Insert
  Gene/Insert name: RPUSD1 (alt names: 5VBB; gi|41152102)
  Species: H. sapiens (human)
  Insert size (bp): 783
  Entrez Gene: RPUSD1 (a.k.a. RLUCL, C16orf40, MGC19600)
  Promoter: T7
  Tag / fusion protein: 6xHis-TEV (N terminal on backbone)
  Cloning method: Ligation Independent Cloning
  Sequencing primers: 5′ T7; 3′ T7-term
Terms and licenses: Academic/Nonprofit Terms; Industry Terms: Not Available to Industry
Depositor comments: N terminal tag: MHHHHHHSSGRENLYFQG. SGC Clone Sample ID: RPUSD1:JMC111-F02:C235538. SGC or PDB link: http://www.thesgc.org/structures/5VBB/
How to cite: 5VBB (RPUSD1) was a gift from Cheryl Arrowsmith (Addgene plasmid # 101259 ; http://n2t.net/addgene:101259 ; RRID:Addgene_101259)
