[The description below was written by a language model from this plasmid's Addgene catalogue record and pLannotate feature annotations shown in this document.]
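Description:
5VBB (RPUSD1) is a bacterial expression plasmid built on the pET28-MHL backbone from the Structural Genomics Consortium, made to produce a fragment of human RPUSD1 (RNA pseudouridine synthase domain-containing protein 1, also known as RLUCL or C16orf40) for structure determination. The 783 bp insert was introduced by ligation-independent cloning. Both the record and the annotation indicate that it is a partial coding sequence rather than necessarily the full open reading frame, which is typical of crystallography constructs trimmed to a well-behaved domain. The construct name corresponds to the associated structure entry.

Expression follows the standard pET arrangement. A T7 promoter immediately followed by a lac operator drives transcription, a phage T7 gene 10 ribosome binding site supports translation, and a T7 terminator closes the unit. The plasmid-borne lacI gene supplies repressor, so expression stays off until induced with IPTG in a host that provides T7 RNA polymerase. The protein carries an N-terminal 6xHis tag followed by a TEV protease site, contributed by the backbone, which allows metal-affinity purification and then tag removal. The annotation also detects a His-tag-like segment and a short T7 gene 10-related fragment downstream of the insert. These appear to be residual vector sequence, and the record does not indicate that they are part of the expressed protein.

The plasmid is propagated through a ColE1/pBR322-type origin accompanied by the bom and rop elements, and selection is by kanamycin resistance. An f1 origin is also present, along with nonfunctional tetracycline-resistance gene remnants from the pBR322 lineage. The copy number is recorded as unknown.
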