Features (pLannotate 1.2.2; 20 found; start..end, strand, type, name):
     12..440     +  rep_origin     f1 ori (sequence partly withheld): f1 bacteriophage origin of replication; arrow indicates direction of (+) strand synthesis
    493..550     +  promoter       AmpR promoter (fragment): bla
    559..1374    -  CDS            KanR: aminoglycoside phosphotransferase; aph(3')-Ia; confers resistance to kanamycin in bacteria or G418 (Geneticin®) in eukaryotes
   1496..2084    +  rep_origin     ori: high-copy-number ColE1/pMB1/pBR322/pUC origin of replication
   2270..2409    -  misc_feature   bom: basis of mobility region from pBR322
   2511..2702    -  CDS            rop: Rop protein, which maintains plasmids at low copy number; rop
   2719..3099    +  CDS            YPB1_ECOLX: Protein predicted: Swiss-Prot protein existence level 4. From Escherichia coli.
   3171..3462    -  CDS            TcR (fragment): tetracycline efflux protein; tet; confers resistance to tetracycline
   3477..3498    -  protein_bind   CAP binding site: CAP binding activates transcription in the presence of cAMP. E. coli catabolite activator protein
   3511..4593    -  CDS            lacI: lac repressor; lacI; The lac repressor binds to the lac operator to inhibit transcription in E. coli. This inhibition can be relieved by adding lactose or isopropyl-β-D-thiogalactopyranoside (IPTG).
   4594..4671    -  promoter       lacI promoter: lacI
   4679..4958    -  CDS            TcR (fragment): tetracycline efflux protein; tet; confers resistance to tetracycline
   4980..4998    +  promoter       T7 promoter: promoter for bacteriophage T7 RNA polymerase
   4999..5023    +  protein_bind   lac operator: The lac repressor binds to the lac operator to inhibit transcription in E. coli. This inhibition can be relieved by adding lactose or isopropyl-β-D-thiogalactopyranoside (IPTG). lac repressor encoded by lacI
   5038..5060    +  RBS            RBS: efficient ribosome binding site from bacteriophage T7 gene 10 (Olins and Rangwala, 1989)
   5068..5086    +  CDS            capTEV™ (fragment): composite tag for in vivo biotinylation, TEV protease cleavage, and 6xHis tagging
   5121..5903    +  CDS            RPUSD1 (fragment): RUSD1_HUMAN - Also known as C16orf40, RLUCL. Experimental evidence at protein level: Swiss-Prot protein existence level 1. From Homo sapiens (Human).
   5933..5950    +  CDS            9xHis (fragment): 9xHis affinity tag
   5960..6009    +  CDS            SET1 (fragment): solubility-enhancement tag derived from T7 phage gene 10B
   6017..6064    +  terminator     T7 terminator: transcription terminator for bacteriophage T7 RNA polymerase
>Addgene plasmid #101259 | 5VBB (RPUSD1) | addgene full sequence | sequence record 197527 | Addgene NGS Result
TGGCGAATGGG
[124 nt withheld, positions 12-135]
C
[91 nt withheld, positions 137-227]
A
[49 nt withheld, positions 229-277]
CCTTTGACGTTGGAGTCCACGTTCTTT
[37 nt withheld, positions 305-341]
ACCCTATCTCGGTCTATTCTTTTGATTTATAAGGGATTTTGCCGATTTCGGCCTATTGGTTAAAAAATGA
GCTGATTTAACAAAAATTTAACGCGAATTTTAACAAAATATTAACGCTTACAATTTAGGTGGCACTTTTC
GGGGAAATGTGCGCGGAACCCCTATTTGTTTATTTTTCTAAATACATTCAAATATGTATCCGCTCATGAA
TTAATTCTTAGAAAAACTCATCGAGCATCAAATGAAACTGCAATTTATTCATATCAGGATTATCAATACC
ATATTTTTGAAAAAGCCGTTTCTGTAATGAAGGAGAAAACTCACCGAGGCAGTTCCATAGGATGGCAAGA
TCCTGGTATCGGTCTGCGATTCCGACTCGTCCAACATCAATACAACCTATTAATTTCCCCTCGTCAAAAA
TAAGGTTATCAAGTGAGAAATCACCATGAGTGACGACTGAATCCGGTGAGAATGGCAAAAGTTTATGCAT
TTCTTTCCAGACTTGTTCAACAGGCCAGCCATTACGCTCGTCATCAAAATCACTCGCATCAACCAAACCG
TTATTCATTCGTGATTGCGCCTGAGCGAGACGAAATACGCGATCGCTGTTAAAAGGACAATTACAAACAG
GAATCGAATGCAACCGGCGCAGGAACACTGCCAGCGCATCAACAATATTTTCACCTGAATCAGGATATTC
TTCTAATACCTGGAATGCTGTTTTCCCGGGGATCGCAGTGGTGAGTAACCATGCATCATCAGGAGTACGG
ATAAAATGCTTGATGGTCGGAAGAGGCATAAATTCCGTCAGCCAGTTTAGTCTGACCATCTCATCTGTAA
CATCATTGGCAACGCTACCTTTGCCATGTTTCAGAAACAACTCTGGCGCATCGGGCTTCCCATACAATCG
ATAGATTGTCGCACCTGATTGCCCGACATTATCGCGAGCCCATTTATACCCATATAAATCAGCATCCATG
TTGGAATTTAATCGCGGCCTAGAGCAAGACGTTTCCCGTTGAATATGGCTCATAACACCCCTTGTATTAC
TGTTTATGTAAGCAGACAGTTTTATTGTTCATGACCAAAATCCCTTAACGTGAGTTTTCGTTCCACTGAG
CGTCAGACCCCGTAGAAAAGATCAAAGGATCTTCTTGAGATCCTTTTTTTCTGCGCGTAATCTGCTGCTT
GCAAACAAAAAAACCACCGCTACCAGCGGTGGTTTGTTTGCCGGATCAAGAGCTACCAACTCTTTTTCCG
AAGGTAACTGGCTTCAGCAGAGCGCAGATACCAAATACTGTCCTTCTAGTGTAGCCGTAGTTAGGCCACC
ACTTCAAGAACTCTGTAGCACCGCCTACATACCTCGCTCTGCTAATCCTGTTACCAGTGGCTGCTGCCAG
TGGCGATAAGTCGTGTCTTACCGGGTTGGACTCAAGACGATAGTTACCGGATAAGGCGCAGCGGTCGGGC
TGAACGGGGGGTTCGTGCACACAGCCCAGCTTGGAGCGAACGACCTACACCGAACTGAGATACCTACAGC
GTGAGCTATGAGAAAGCGCCACGCTTCCCGAAGGGAGAAAGGCGGACAGGTATCCGGTAAGCGGCAGGGT
CGGAACAGGAGAGCGCACGAGGGAGCTTCCAGGGGGAAACGCCTGGTATCTTTATAGTCCTGTCGGGTTT
CGCCACCTCTGACTTGAGCGTCGATTTTTGTGATGCTCGTCAGGGGGGCGGAGCCTATGGAAAAACGCCA
GCAACGCGGCCTTTTTACGGTTCCTGGCCTTTTGCTGGCCTTTTGCTCACATGTTCTTTCCTGCGTTATC
CCCTGATTCTGTGGATAACCGTATTACCGCCTTTGAGTGAGCTGATACCGCTCGCCGCAGCCGAACGACC
GAGCGCAGCGAGTCAGTGAGCGAGGAAGCGGAAGAGCGCCTGATGCGGTATTTTCTCCTTACGCATCTGT
GCGGTATTTCACACCGCAATGGTGCACTCTCAGTACAATCTGCTCTGATGCCGCATAGTTAAGCCAGTAT
ACACTCCGCTATCGCTACGTGACTGGGTCATGGCTGCGCCCCGACACCCGCCAACACCCGCTGACGCGCC
CTGACGGGCTTGTCTGCTCCCGGCATCCGCTTACAGACAAGCTGTGACCGTCTCCGGGAGCTGCATGTGT
CAGAGGTTTTCACCGTCATCACCGAAACGCGCGAGGCAGCTGCGGTAAAGCTCATCAGCGTGGTCGTGAA
GCGATTCACAGATGTCTGCCTGTTCATCCGCGTCCAGCTCGTTGAGTTTCTCCAGAAGCGTTAATGTCTG
GCTTCTGATAAAGCGGGCCATGTTAAGGGCGGTTTTTTCCTGTTTGGTCACTGATGCCTCCGTGTAAGGG
GGATTTCTGTTCATGGGGGTAATGATACCGATGAAACGAGAGAGGATGCTCACGATACGGGTTACTGATG
ATGAACATGCCCGGTTACTGGAACGTTGTGAGGGTAAACAACTGGCGGTATGGATGCGGCGGGACCAGAG
AAAAATCACTCAGGGTCAATGCCAGCGCTTCGTTAATACAGATGTAGGTGTTCCACAGGGTAGCCAGCAG
CATCCTGCGATGCAGATCCGGAACATAATGGTGCAGGGCGCTGACTTCCGCGTTTCCAGACTTTACGAAA
CACGGAAACCGAAGACCATTCATGTTGTTGCTCAGGTCGCAGACGTTTTGCAGCAGCAGTCGCTTCACGT
TCGCTCGCGTATCGGTGATTCATTCTGCTAACCAGTAAGGCAACCCCGCCAGCCTAGCCGGGTCCTCAAC
GACAGGAGCACGATCATGCGCACCCGTGGGGCCGCCATGCCGGCGATAATGGCCTGCTTCTCGCCGAAAC
GTTTGGTGGCGGGACCAGTGACGAAGGCTTGAGCGAGGGCGTGCAAGATTCCGAATACCGCAAGCGACAG
GCCGATCATCGTCGCGCTCCAGCGAAAGCGGTCCTCGCCGAAAATGACCCAGAGCGCTGCCGGCACCTGT
CCTACGAGTTGCATGATAAAGAAGACAGTCATAAGTGCGGCGACGATAGTCATGCCCCGCGCCCACCGGA
AGGAGCTGACTGGGTTGAAGGCTCTCAAGGGCATCGGTCGAGATCCCGGTGCCTAATGAGTGAGCTAACT
TACATTAATTGCGTTGCGCTCACTGCCCGCTTTCCAGTCGGGAAACCTGTCGTGCCAGCTGCATTAATGA
ATCGGCCAACGCGCGGGGAGAGGCGGTTTGCGTATTGGGCGCCAGGGTGGTTTTTCTTTTCACCAGTGAG
ACGGGCAACAGCTGATTGCCCTTCACCGCCTGGCCCTGAGAGAGTTGCAGCAAGCGGTCCACGCTGGTTT
GCCCCAGCAGGCGAAAATCCTGTTTGATGGTGGTTAACGGCGGGATATAACATGAGCTGTCTTCGGTATC
GTCGTATCCCACTACCGAGATATCCGCACCAACGCGCAGCCCGGACTCGGTAATGGCGCGCATTGCGCCC
AGCGCCATCTGATCGTTGGCAACCAGCATCGCAGTGGGAACGATGCCCTCATTCAGCATTTGCATGGTTT
GTTGAAAACCGGACATGGCACTCCAGTCGCCTTCCCGTTCCGCTATCGGCTGAATTTGATTGCGAGTGAG
ATATTTATGCCAGCCAGCCAGACGCAGACGCGCCGAGACAGAACTTAATGGGCCCGCTAACAGCGCGATT
TGCTGGTGACCCAATGCGACCAGATGCTCCACGCCCAGTCGCGTACCGTCTTCATGGGAGAAAATAATAC
TGTTGATGGGTGTCTGGTCAGAGACATCAAGAAATAACGCCGGAACATTAGTGCAGGCAGCTTCCACAGC
AATGGCATCCTGGTCATCCAGCGGATAGTTAATGATCAGCCCACTGACGCGTTGCGCGAGAAGATTGTGC
ACCGCCGCTTTACAGGCTTCGACGCCGCTTCGTTCTACCATCGACACCACCACGCTGGCACCCAGTTGAT
CGGCGCGAGATTTAATCGCCGCGACAATTTGCGACGGCGCGTGCAGGGCCAGACTGGAGGTGGCAACGCC
AATCAGCAACGACTGTTTGCCCGCCAGTTGTTGTGCCACGCGGTTGGGAATGTAATTCAGCTCCGCCATC
GCCGCTTCCACTTTTTCCCGCGTTTTCGCAGAAACGTGGCTGGCCTGGTTCACCACGCGGGAAACGGTCT
GATAAGAGACACCGGCATACTCTGCGACATCGTATAACGTTACTGGTTTCACATTCACCACCCTGAATTG
ACTCTCTTCCGGGCGCTATCATGCCATACCGCGAAAGGTTTTGCGCCATTCGATGGTGTCCGGGATCTCG
ACGCTCTCCCTTATGCGACTCCTGCATTAGGAAGCAGCCCAGTAGTAGGTTGAGGCCGTTGAGCACCGCC
GCCGCAAGGAATGGTGCATGCAAGGAGATGGCGCCCAACAGTCCCCCGGCCACGGGGCCTGCCACCATAC
CCACGCCGAAACAAGCGCTCATGAGCCCGAAGTGGCGAGCCCGATCTTCCCCATCGGTGATGTCGGCGAT
ATAGGCGCCAGCAACCGCACCTGTGGCGCCGGTGATGCCGGCCACGATGCGTCCGGCGTAGAGGATCGAG
ATCTCGATCCCGCGAAATTAATACGACTCACTATAGGGGAATTGTGAGCGGATAACAATTCCCCTCTAGA
AATAATTTTGTTTAACTTTAAGAAGGAGATATACCATGCATCATCATCATCATCACAGCAGCGGCAGAGA
AAACTTGTATTTCCAGGGCATGGAGCCAGGCAGCGTGGAGAACCTGTCCATCGTGTACCGGAGCCGCGAC
TTCCTGGTGGTCAACAAGCACTGGGACGTTCGCATTGACAGCAAGGCGTGGCGGGAGACTCTGACCCTGC
AGAAGCAGCTGCGGTACCGCTTTCCCGAGCTGGCCGACCCTGACACCTGCTACGGGTTCAGGTTCTGCCA
CCAGCTGGATTTCTCCACCAGCGGGGCGCTGTGCGTGGCCCTAAACAAGGCAGCCGCCGGCAGCGCGTAC
AGGTGCTTCAAGGAGCGGCGCGTGACCAAGGCTTACCTGGCATTGCTGCGGGGGCACATCCAGGAGAGCC
GGGTAACCATCAGCCATGCCATTGGCAGGAACAGCACGGAGGGCCGGGCCCACACCATGTGCATCGAGGG
CTCGCAGGGTTGTGAGAACCCAAAGCCAAGCCTCACAGATCTCGTGGTTCTGGAACACGGGCTGTACGCA
GGCGATCCTGTCTCCAAAGTGCTGCTGAAGCCGCTCACGGGCCGGACACACCAGCTGCGCGTGCACTGCA
GTGCCCTGGGCCACCCCGTGGTGGGCGACCTGACCTACGGAGAAGTCTCGGGCCGGGAGGACCGGCCGTT
CAGAATGATGCTGCACGCTTTCTACCTGCGCATCCCCACGGACACCGAGTGTGTGGAGGTCTGCACGCCT
GACCCCTTCCTGCCCTCCCTGGATGCCTGCTGGAGCCCCCACACACTGCTGCAGTCGCTGGACCAGCTCG
TGCAGGCCTTACGGGCCACCCCCGACCCTGACTGATGACGAAGCTTGCGGCCGCACTCGAGCACCACCAC
CACCACCACTGAGATCCGGCTGCTAACAAAGCCCGAAAGGAAGCTGAGTTGGCTGCTGCCACCGCTGAGC
AATAACTAGCATAACCCCTTGGGGCCTCTAAACGGGTCTTGAGGGGTTTTTTGCTGAAAGGAGGAACTAT
ATCCGGAT
