>Addgene plasmid #101259 | 5VBB (RPUSD1) | depositor partial sequence | sequence record 190966 | insert
ATGGAGCCAGGCAGCGTGGAGAACCTGTCCATCGTGTACCGGAGCCGCGACTTCCTGGTGGTCAACAAGC
ACTGGGACGTTCGCATTGACAGCAAGGCGTGGCGGGAGACTCTGACCCTGCAGAAGCAGCTGCGGTACCG
CTTTCCCGAGCTGGCCGACCCTGACACCTGCTACGGGTTCAGGTTCTGCCACCAGCTGGATTTCTCCACC
AGCGGGGCGCTGTGCGTGGCCCTAAACAAGGCAGCCGCCGGCAGCGCGTACAGGTGCTTCAAGGAGCGGC
GCGTGACCAAGGCTTACCTGGCATTGCTGCGGGGGCACATCCAGGAGAGCCGGGTAACCATCAGCCATGC
CATTGGCAGGAACAGCACGGAGGGCCGGGCCCACACCATGTGCATCGAGGGCTCGCAGGGTTGTGAGAAC
CCAAAGCCAAGCCTCACAGATCTCGTGGTTCTGGAACACGGGCTGTACGCAGGCGATCCTGTCTCCAAAG
TGCTGCTGAAGCCGCTCACGGGCCGGACACACCAGCTGCGCGTGCACTGCAGTGCCCTGGGCCACCCCGT
GGTGGGCGACCTGACCTACGGAGAAGTCTCGGGCCGGGAGGACCGGCCGTTCAGAATGATGCTGCACGCT
TTCTACCTGCGCATCCCCACGGACACCGAGTGTGTGGAGGTCTGCACGCCTGACCCCTTCCTGCCCTCCC
TGGATGCCTGCTGGAGCCCCCACACACTGCTGCAGTCGCTGGACCAGCTCGTGCAGGCCTTACGGGCCAC
CCCCGACCCTGAC
